>Addgene plasmid #100310 | pCMV_mEm_4GS_LF82_105 | addgene full sequence | sequence record 209357 | Addgene NGS Result
GGATGTGCTGCAAGGCGATTAAGTTGGGTAACGCCAGGGTTTTCCCAGTCACGACGTTGTAAAACGACGG
CCAGTGAGTTCGAGCTTGCATGCCTGCAGGTCGTTACATAACTTACGGTAAATGGCCCGCCTGGCTGACC
GCCCAACGACCCCCGCCCATTGACGTCAATAATGACGTATGTTCCCATAGTAACGCCAATAGGGACTTTC
CATTGACGTCAATGGGTGGAGTATTTACGGTAAACTGCCCACTTGGCAGTACATCAAGTGTATCATATGC
CAAGTACGCCCCCTATTGACGTCAATGACGGTAAATGGCCCGCCTGGCATTATGCCCAGTACATGACCTT
ATGGGACTTTCCTACTTGGCAGTACATCTACGTATTAGTCATCGCTATTACCATGGTGATGCGGTTTTGG
CAGTACATCAATGGGCGTGGATAGCGGTTTGACTCACGGGGATTTCCAAGTCTCCACCCCATTGACGTCA
ATGGGAGTTTGTTTTGGCACCAAAATCAACGGGACTTTCCAAAATGTCGTAACAACTCCGCCCCATTGAC
GCAAATGGGCGGTAGGCGTGTACGGTGGGAGGTCTATATAAGCAGAGCTCGTTTAGTGAACCGTCAGATC
GCCTGGAGACGCCATCCACGCTGTTTTGACCTCCATAGAAGACACCGGGACCGATCCAGCCTCCGGACTC
TAGAGGATCCGGTACTAGAGGAACTGAAAAACCAGAAAGTTAACTGGTAAGTTTAGTCTTTTTGTCTTTT
ATTTCAGGTCCCGGATCCGGTGGTGGTGCAAATCAAAGAACTGCTCCTCAGTGGATGTTGCCTTTACTTC
TAGGCCTGTACGGAAGTGTTACTTCTGCTCTAAAAGCTGCGGAATTGTACCCGCGGGCCCACCATGGTGA
GCAAGGGCGAGGAGCTGTTCACCGGGGTGGTGCCCATCCTGGTCGAGCTGGACGGCGACGTAAACGGCCA
CAAGTTCAGCGTGTCCGGCGAGGGCGAGGGCGATGCCACCTACGGCAAGCTGACCCTGAAGTTCATCTGC
ACCACCGGCAAGCTGCCCGTGCCCTGGCCCACCCTCGTGACCACCTTGACCTACGGCGTGCAGTGCTTCG
CCCGCTACCCCGACCACATGAAGCAGCACGACTTCTTCAAGTCCGCCATGCCCGAAGGCTACGTCCAGGA
GCGCACCATCTTCTTCAAGGACGACGGCAACTACAAGACCCGCGCCGAGGTGAAGTTCGAGGGCGACACC
CTGGTGAACCGCATCGAGCTGAAGGGCATCGACTTCAAGGAGGACGGCAACATCCTGGGGCACAAGCTGG
AGTACAACTACAACAGCCACAAGGTCTATATCACCGCCGACAAGCAGAAGAACGGCATCAAGGTGAACTT
CAAGACCCGCCACAACATCGAGGACGGCAGCGTGCAGCTCGCCGACCACTACCAGCAGAACACCCCCATC
GGCGACGGCCCCGTGCTGCTGCCCGACAACCACTACCTGAGCACCCAGTCCAAGCTGAGCAAAGACCCCA
ACGAGAAGCGCGATCACATGGTCCTGCTGGAGTTCGTGACCGCCGCCGGGATCACTCTCGGCATGGACGA
GCTGTACAAGCGAATTGGTGGAGGGGGCGGTTCCGGTGGCGGAGGTTCCCGAATTCGTCGACGGAGATCT
GATATGGAGTTTCATGAAAGTGCGATTTGTGATTTTCGCGCTAACGCAAATTCAGTAAAACCACAGCCAA
TTGCAGTTCTTTTTAAAACAATGGGTGCGTGGGCTGTTTTATGCTTCGCCGCTGATGACACTGACGCAAG
AATGGCAATAGGCCAAGAGATGGAGATGGACCCGACAAACGATGAATTCATAATTTATGGCGCTCCATCT
AATTACTTACTTGATACCTGCAACATTTACAACAAGGCTGCCTGAATCGGTACCCTCGAGAAGCTTGCGG
CCGCGGGGATCCAGACATGATAAGATACATTGATGAGTTTGGACAAACCACAACTAGAATGCAGTGAAAA
AAATGCTTTATTTGTGAAATTTGTGATGCTATTGCTTTATTTGTAACCATTATAAGCTGCAATAAACAAG
TTAACAACAACAATTGCATTCATTTTATGTTTCAGGTTCAGGGGGAGGTGTGGGAGGTTTTTTCGGATCC
TCTAGAGTCGATCTGCAGGCATGCTAGCTTGGCGTAATCATGGTCATAGCTGTTTCCTGTGTGAAATTGT
TATCCGCTCACAATTCCACACAACATACGAGCCGGAAGCATAAAGTGTAAAGCCTGGGGTGCCTAATGAG
TGAGCTAACTCACATTAATTGCGTTGCGCTCACTGCCCGCTTTCCAGTCGGGAAACCTGTCGTGCCAGCT
GCATTAATGAATCGGCCAACGCGCGGGGAGAGGCGGTTTGCGTATTGGGCGCTCTTCCGCTTCCTCGCTC
ACTGACTCGCTGCGCTCGGTCGTTCGGCTGCGGCGAGCGGTATCAGCTCACTCAAAGGCGGTAATACGGT
TATCCACAGAATCAGGGGATAACGCAGGAAAGAACATGTGAGCAAAAGGCCAGCAAAAGGCCAGGAACCG
TAAAAAGGCCGCGTTGCTGGCGTTTTTCCATAGGCTCCGCCCCCCTGACGAGCATCACAAAAATCGACGC
TCAAGTCAGAGGTGGCGAAACCCGACAGGACTATAAAGATACCAGGCGTTTCCCCCTGGAAGCTCCCTCG
TGCGCTCTCCTGTTCCGACCCTGCCGCTTACCGGATACCTGTCCGCCTTTCTCCCTTCGGGAAGCGTGGC
GCTTTCTCATAGCTCACGCTGTAGGTATCTCAGTTCGGTGTAGGTCGTTCGCTCCAAGCTGGGCTGTGTG
CACGAACCCCCCGTTCAGCCCGACCGCTGCGCCTTATCCGGTAACTATCGTCTTGAGTCCAACCCGGTAA
GACACGACTTATCGCCACTGGCAGCAGCCACTGGTAACAGGATTAGCAGAGCGAGGTATGTAGGCGGTGC
TACAGAGTTCTTGAAGTGGTGGCCTAACTACGGCTACACTAGAAGAACAGTATTTGGTATCTGCGCTCTG
CTGAAGCCAGTTACCTTCGGAAAAAGAGTTGGTAGCTCTTGATCCGGCAAACAAACCACCGCTGGTAGCG
GTGGTTTTTTTGTTTGCAAGCAGCAGATTACGCGCAGAAAAAAAGGATCTCAAGAAGATCCTTTGATCTT
TTCTACGGGGTCTGACGCTCAGTGGAACGAAAACTCACGTTAAGGGATTTTGGTCATGAGATTATCAAAA
AGGATCTTCACCTAGATCCTTTTAAATTAAAAATGAAGTTTTAAATCAATCTAAAGTATATATGAGTAAA
CTTGGTCTGACAGTTACCAATGCTTAATCAGTGAGGCACCTATCTCAGCGATCTGTCTATTTCGTTCATC
CATAGTTGCCTGACTCCCCGTCGTGTAGATAACTACGATACGGGAGGGCTTACCATCTGGCCCCAGTGCT
GCAATGATACCGCGAGACCCACGCTCACCGGCTCCAGATTTATCAGCAATAAACCAGCCAGCCGGAAGGG
CCGAGCGCAGAAGTGGTCCTGCAACTTTATCCGCCTCCATCCAGTCTATTAATTGTTGCCGGGAAGCTAG
AGTAAGTAGTTCGCCAGTTAATAGTTTGCGCAACGTTGTTGCCATTGCTACAGGCATCGTGGTGTCACGC
TCGTCGTTTGGTATGGCTTCATTCAGCTCCGGTTCCCAACGATCAAGGCGAGTTACATGATCCCCCATGT
TGTGCAAAAAAGCGGTTAGCTCCTTCGGTCCTCCGATCGTTGTCAGAAGTAAGTTGGCCGCAGTGTTATC
ACTCATGGTTATGGCAGCACTGCATAATTCTCTTACTGTCATGCCATCCGTAAGATGCTTTTCTGTGACT
GGTGAGTACTCAACCAAGTCATTCTGAGAATAGTGTATGCGGCGACCGAGTTGCTCTTGCCCGGCGTCAA
TACGGGATAATACCGCGCCACATAGCAGAACTTTAAAAGTGCTCATCATTGGAAAACGTTCTTCGGGGCG
AAAACTCTCAAGGATCTTACCGCTGTTGAGATCCAGTTCGATGTAACCCACTCGTGCACCCAACTGATCT
TCAGCATCTTTTACTTTCACCAGCGTTTCTGGGTGAGCAAAAACAGGAAGGCAAAATGCCGCAAAAAAGG
GAATAAGGGCGACACGGAAATGTTGAATACTCATACTCTTCCTTTTTCAATATTATTGAAGCATTTATCA
GGGTTATTGTCTCATGAGCGGATACATATTTGAATGTATTTAGAAAAATAAACAAATAGGGGTTCCGCGC
ACATTTCCCCGAAAAGTGCCACCTGACGTCTAAGAAACCATTATTATCATGACATTAACCTATAAAAATA
GGCGTATCACGAGGCCCTTTCGTCTCGCGCGTTTCGGTGATGACGGTGAAAACCTCTGACACATGCAGCT
CCCGGAGACGGTCACAGCTTGTCTGTAAGCGGATGCCGGGAGCAGACAAGCCCGTCAGGGCGCGTCAGCG
GGTGTTGGCGGGTGTCGGGGCTGGCTTAACTATGCGGCATCAGAGCAGATTGTACTGAGAGTGCACCATA
TGCGGTGTGAAATACCGCACAGATGCGTAAGGAGAAAATACCGCATCAGGCGCCATTCGCCATTCAGGCT
GCGCAACTGTTGGGAAGGGCGATCGGTGCGGGCCTCTTCGCTATTACGCCAGCTGGCGAAAGGG
Features (pLannotate 1.2.2; 16 found; start..end, strand, type, name):
     83..103     -  misc_feature   MCS (fragment): pUC18/19 multiple cloning site
    102..405     +  enhancer       CMV enhancer: human cytomegalovirus immediate early enhancer
    406..609     +  promoter       CMV promoter: human cytomegalovirus (CMV) immediate early promoter
    747..843     +  intron         SV40 intron: modified SV40 intron with splice donor and acceptor sites
    904..1620    +  CDS            mEmerald: mEmerald is a basic (constitutively fluorescent) green fluorescent protein published in 1998, derived from Aequorea victoria. It is reported to be a very rapidly-maturing monomer with moderate acid sensitivity.
   1968..2102    -  polyA_signal   SV40 poly(A) signal: SV40 polyadenylation signal
   2237..2253    -  protein_bind   lac operator: The lac repressor binds to the lac operator to inhibit transcription in E. coli. This inhibition can be relieved by adding lactose or isopropyl-β-D-thiogalactopyranoside (IPTG). lac repressor encoded by lacI
   2261..2291    -  promoter       lac promoter: promoter for the E. coli lac operon
   2306..2327    -  protein_bind   CAP binding site: CAP binding activates transcription in the presence of cAMP. E. coli catabolite activator protein
   2340..2432    -  CDS            lacI (fragment): lac repressor; lacI; The lac repressor binds to the lac operator to inhibit transcription in E. coli. This inhibition can be relieved by adding lactose or isopropyl-β-D-thiogalactopyranoside (IPTG).
   2615..3203    -  rep_origin     ori: high-copy-number ColE1/pMB1/pBR322/pUC origin of replication
   3374..4234    -  CDS            AmpR: β-lactamase; bla; confers resistance to ampicillin, carbenicillin, and related antibiotics
   4235..4339    -  promoter       AmpR promoter: bla
   4434..4469    +  CDS            rop (fragment): Rop protein, which maintains plasmids at low copy number; rop
   4571..4670    +  misc_feature   bom (fragment): basis of mobility region from pBR322
   4676..77      -  CDS            lacZα (fragment) (across the origin): LacZα fragment of β-galactosidase; lacZ fragment
