[The description below was written by a language model from this plasmid's Addgene catalogue record and pLannotate feature annotations shown in this document.]
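Description:
pCMV_mEm_4GS_LF82_105 is a mammalian expression plasmid built on a pCMV backbone, designed to produce the Escherichia coli LF82 coding sequence LF82_105 as a fusion to the green fluorescent protein mEmerald. It is propagated in E. coli as a high-copy plasmid through a ColE1/pUC-type origin and selected with ampicillin via the β-lactamase gene and its native promoter. The annotation also picks up remnants of cloning-vector ancestry (lac promoter and operator, CAP site, and fragments of lacZα, lacI, rop and bom), which have no evident role in the expression function. No mammalian selection marker is annotated, which suits transient transfection.

The expression cassette consists of the human cytomegalovirus immediate-early enhancer and promoter, followed by a modified SV40 intron that provides splice donor and acceptor sites to improve transcript processing, then the mEmerald open reading frame. The 252 bp LF82_105 insert, introduced by ligation-independent cloning, is not annotated in the feature table, but the unannotated gap between the end of mEmerald and the SV40 polyadenylation signal is where it would sit, consistent with the tag being N-terminal on the backbone. The "4GS" in the name suggests a glycine-serine linker between the two parts, although the record does not describe it explicitly.

The plasmid belongs to a set made for an imaging-based screen in which bacterial proteins were expressed exogenously in HeLa cells to identify candidate effectors. The fluorescent tag allows both the localisation of the bacterial protein and identification of expressing cells when scoring cellular phenotypes.
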