Addgene plasmid #100310: pCMV_mEm_4GS_LF82_105
Purpose: Mammalian expression of E. coli LF82_105 CDS fused to mEmerald
Depositing lab: Alan Huett. Depositing organization: University of Nottingham. Publication: A multi-phenotypic imaging screen to identify bacterial effectors by exogenous expression in a HeLa cell line. Collins A, Huett A. Sci Data. 2018 May 15;5:180081. doi: 10.1038/sdata.2018.81. PubMed 29762554.
Backbone
  Vector backbone: pCMV
  Backbone size w/o insert (bp): 4502
  Vector type: Mammalian Expression
Growth in bacteria
  Bacterial resistance: Ampicillin, 100 μg/mL
  Growth temperature: 37°C
  Growth strain: XL1 Blue
  Copy number: High Copy
Gene/Insert
  Gene/Insert name: LF82_105
  Insert size (bp): 252
  Promoter: CMV
  Tag / fusion protein: mEmerald (N terminal on backbone)
  Cloning method: Ligation Independent Cloning
  Sequencing primers: 5′ ACTTCTGCTCTAAAAGCTGCGG; 3′ CACTGCATTCTAGTTGTGGTTTGTC
Terms and licenses: Academic/Nonprofit Terms; Industry Terms: Not Available to Industry
How to cite: pCMV_mEm_4GS_LF82_105 was a gift from Alan Huett (Addgene plasmid # 100310 ; http://n2t.net/addgene:100310 ; RRID:Addgene_100310)
